Addgene plasmid #42209: pcDNA3 c-SRC (250-536) HA
Depositing lab: Robert Lefkowitz. Depositing organization: Duke University. Publication: beta-arrestin1 interacts with the catalytic domain of the tyrosine kinase c-SRC. Role of beta-arrestin1-dependent targeting of c-SRC in receptor endocytosis. Miller WE, Maudsley S, Ahn S, Khan KD, Luttrell LM, Lefkowitz RJ. J Biol Chem. 2000 Apr 14;275(15):11312-9. 10.1074/jbc.275.15.11312 PubMed 10753943.
Backbone
  Vector backbone: pcDNA3
  Backbone manufacturer: Invitrogen
  Backbone size w/o insert (bp): 5446
  Total vector size (bp): 7000
  Vector type: Mammalian Expression
  Selectable markers: Neomycin (select with G418)
Growth in bacteria
  Bacterial resistance: Ampicillin, 100 μg/mL
  Growth temperature: 37°C
  Growth strain: DH5alpha
  Copy number: High Copy
Gene/Insert
  Gene/Insert name: c-SRC (250-536) HA (alt names: SRC; sarcoma (Schmidt-Ruppin A-2) viral oncogene homolog; p60-Src)
  Species: H. sapiens (human)
  Mutation: contains amino acids 250-536
  GenBank ID: NM_005417.3 AAA60584.1
  Entrez Gene: SRC (a.k.a. ASV, SRC1, THC6, c-SRC, p60-Src)
  Promoter: CMV
  Tag / fusion protein: HA (C terminal on insert)
  Cloning method: Restriction Enzyme; 5′ cloning site HindIII (not destroyed); 3′ cloning site XhoI (not destroyed)
  Sequencing primers: 5′ CMV-F; 3′ BGH-rev
Terms and licenses: Academic/Nonprofit Terms; Industry Terms: Not Available to Industry
Depositor comments: All c-SRC mutants were generated by polymerase chain reaction using c-SRC (WT) (Addgene Plasmid #42202) as a template, and polymerase chain reaction products containing a minimal Kozak sequence were cloned into the HindIII and XhoI sites of pcDNA3. This construct contains amino acids 250-536 of human c-SRC followed by a carboxyl-terminal HA tag. All sequences were confirmed using an automated ABI DNA sequencer (Howard Hughes Nucleic Acid Facility, Duke University). Alternate plasmid name: pcDNA3 c-SRC-SH1
How to cite: pcDNA3 c-SRC (250-536) HA was a gift from Robert Lefkowitz (Addgene plasmid # 42209 ; http://n2t.net/addgene:42209 ; RRID:Addgene_42209)
