[The description below was written by a language model from this plasmid's Addgene catalogue record.]
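Description:
pcDNA3 c-SRC (250-536) HA, also called pcDNA3 c-SRC-SH1, is a mammalian expression plasmid built on the Invitrogen pcDNA3 backbone (about 5.4 kb without insert; roughly 7 kb in total as recorded). It is maintained in E. coli as a high-copy plasmid under ampicillin selection. It also carries a neomycin resistance marker, so transfected mammalian cells can be selected with G418 if stable expression is wanted. No feature table accompanies the record, so the remaining backbone elements are known only by reference to the pcDNA3 vector. The listed BGH reverse sequencing primer fits the bovine growth hormone polyadenylation region that normally lies downstream of the cloning site in this backbone.

The insert is a truncated form of human c-SRC (p60-Src) covering amino acids 250-536, followed by a carboxyl-terminal HA epitope tag. As the alternate name indicates, this fragment corresponds to the SH1, or catalytic tyrosine kinase, domain, and it lacks the amino-terminal part of the protein. It was amplified by PCR from a wild-type c-SRC plasmid with a minimal Kozak sequence added to support translation initiation. The product was cloned between the HindIII and XhoI sites, both of which are retained, placing it under the CMV promoter for strong constitutive expression.

The construct belongs to a series of c-SRC deletion mutants. The associated study reported that beta-arrestin1 interacts with the catalytic domain of c-SRC and examined beta-arrestin1-dependent targeting of c-SRC in receptor endocytosis. The plasmid is therefore suited to expressing the isolated kinase domain in cultured mammalian cells, with the HA tag allowing detection or immunoprecipitation in domain-mapping and interaction experiments.
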