>Addgene plasmid #42209 | pcDNA3 c-SRC (250-536) HA | addgene partial sequence | sequence record 57560 | BGH-rev 5'-TAGAAGGCACAGTCGAGG-3'
TAGCATTTAGGTGACACTATAGAATAGGGCCCTCTAGATGCATGCTCGAGCTAGGCGTAGTCTGGGACGT
CGTATGGGTAGAGGTTCTCCCCGGGCTGGTACTGGGGCTCGGTGGACGTGAAGTAGTCCTCCAGGAAGGC
CTGCAGGTACTCGAAGGTGGGCCGCTCCTCAGGCTCCTTCCGCCAGCACTGGCACATGAGGTCGTGCAGG
GACTCGGGACACTCCGGCGGGCAGGGCATCCGGTAGCCCCGCTCCACCTGGTCCAGCACCTCGCGGTTCA
CCATCCCAGGGTAGGGCACCCGTCCCTTTGTGGTGAGCTCAGTCAGCAGGATCCCGAAGGACCACACGTC
CGACTTGATGGTGAAGCGGCCATAGAGGGCAGCTTCTGGAGCCGTCCACTTGATGGGGAATTTGGCACCT
TGCCGCGCCGTGTACTCATTGTCTTCAATGAGCCGAGCCAGCCCAAAGTCGGCCACTTTGCACACCAGGT
TCTCTCCCACCAGGATGTTGGCTGCACGAAGGTCCCGGTGGACGTAGTTCATCCGCTCCACGTACGCCAT
GCCTGAGGCGATCTGAGCAGCCATGTCCACCAGCTGAGGCAGCCGCAGGTACTTGCCTGTCTCCCCCTTG
AGAAAGTCCAGCAAACTCCCCTTGCTCATGTACTCCGTGACGATGTAAATGGGCTCCTCTGAAACCACAG
CATACAACTGCACCAGCTTCTCATGCCTCAGCTTCTTCATGACCTGGGCCTCCTGCAGGAAGGCCTCTGG
AGACATCGTGCCAGGCTTCAGGGTTTTGATGGCCACCCTGGTGGTACCGTTCCAGGTCCCCATCCACACC
TCGCCAAAGCAGCCCTGGCCCAGCTTGACCTCCAGCCGCA
