>Addgene plasmid #42209 | pcDNA3 c-SRC (250-536) HA | addgene partial sequence | sequence record 57707 | CMV-F 5'-CGCAAATGGGCGGTAGGCGTG-3'
CTATATAAGCAGAGCTCTCTGGCTAACTAGAGAACCCACTGCTTACTGGCTTATCGAAATTAATACGACT
CACTATAGGGAGACCCAAGCTTCATGACGTCCAAGCCGCAGACTCAGGGCCTGGCCAAGGATGCCTGGGA
GATCCCTCGGGAGTCGCTGCGGCTGGAGGTCAAGCTGGGCCAGGGCTGCTTTGGCGAGGTGTGGATGGGG
ACCTGGAACGGTACCACCAGGGTGGCCATCAAAACCCTGAAGCCTGGCACGATGTCTCCAGAGGCCTTCC
TGCAGGAGGCCCAGGTCATGAAGAAGCTGAGGCATGAGAAGCTGGTGCAGTTGTATGCTGTGGTTTCAGA
GGAGCCCATTTACATCGTCACGGAGTACATGAGCAAGGGGAGTTTGCTGGACTTTCTCAAGGGGGAGACA
GGCAAGTACCTGCGGCTGCCTCAGCTGGTGGACATGGCTGCTCAGATCGCCTCAGGCATGGCGTACGTGG
AGCGGATGAACTACGTCCACCGGGACCTTCGTGCAGCCAACATCCTGGTGGGAGAGAACCTGGTGTGCAA
AGTGGCCGACTTTGGGCTGGCTCGGCTCATTGAAGACAATGAGTACACGGCGCGGCAAGGTGCCAAATTC
CCCATCAAGTGGACGGCTCCAGAAGCTGCCCTCTATGGCCGCTTCACCATCAAGTCGGACGTGTGGTCCT
TCGGGATCCTGCTGACTGAGCTCACCACAAAGGGACGGGTGCCCTACCCTGGGATGGTGAACCGCGAGGT
GCTGGACCAGGTGGAGCGGGGCTACCG
